>Addgene plasmid #218969 | pUSE-URA3-Sec7-msYFP2 | addgene full sequence | sequence record 445656 | Addgene NGS Result
TCGCGCGTTTCGGTGATGACGGTGAAAACCTCTGACACATGCAGCTCCCGGAGACGGTCACAGCTTGTCT
GTAAGCGGATGCCGGGAGCAGACAAGCCCGTCAGGGCGCGTCAGCGGGTGTTGGCGGGTGTCGGGGCTGG
CTTAACTATGCGGCATCAGAGCAGATTGTACTGAGAGTGCACCATATGCGGTGTGAAATACCGCACAGAT
GCGTAAGGAGAAAATACCGCATCAGGCGCCATTCGCCATTCAGGCTGCGCAACTGTTGGGAAGGGCGATC
GGTGCGGGCCTCTTCGCTATTACGCCAGCTGGCGAAAGGGGGATGTGCTGCAAGGCGATTAAGTTGGGTA
ACGCCAGGGTTTTCCCAGTCACGACGTTGTAAAACGACGGCCAGTGAATTCTATTGTTGTCAAATGTGTT
TTACAGCTTTTGATGATAGAGCTGCTCAACGAATTATTCGAGAACGAAGATTTTGCCCACTGTATCCCTT
ACAAGGAAGCCATTAGAATTACAAGATTGTTGGAGAAATCGTACGAATTTTCTCGTGACTTTAATGAAGA
TTATGGGTTAAGAACAAGACTAGTAGAGGCTCGTGTAGTTGATAAAATACCAAACCTGTTGAAACAAGAA
ACGAGTGCTGCTGCAGTTCTCCTTGACATTATGTTTCAGTTGTATCTGAACGATGATGAGAAGAAGGCTG
ATTTAATAACTCGTCTGATCACCATTTGCATCCAGGTCGTAGAGGGTTATGTTTCTTTGGATGATAGAAC
CATGGAACGTAGTATCAATGCCTGGCGTTCAGTGATAGTTGAAATATTACAAGGTTACTACGAATTTGAT
GATGAAGACTTTAGACTATACTGTCCTGCTATGTATGCTCTGGTGATTCAAATATTAGATAAGAGCGTTC
CAACGGAGTTGAGACATGCTATAAAACAATTTCTAAGCAGAGTTGGTGAATTATACCTTTCTACGGATCC
ACTAGTCGCCACCATGGATAGCACTGAGAGCCTGTTCACCGGGGTGGTGCCCATCCTGGTCGAGCTGGAC
GGCGACGTAAACGGCCACAAGTTCAGCGTGCGCGGCGAGGGCGAGGGCGATGCCACCAACGGCAAGCTGA
CCCTGAAGTTCATCTGCACCACCGGCAAGCTGCCCGTGCCCTGGCCCACCCTCGTGACCTCCCTGGGCTA
CGGCCTGCAGTGCTTCGCCCGCTACCCCGACCACATGAAGCAGCACGACTTCTTCAAGTCCGCCATGCCC
GAAGGCTACGTCCAGGAGCGCACCATCACCTTCAAGGACGACGGCACCTACAAGACCCGCGCCGAGGTGA
AGTTCGAGGGCGACACCCTGGTGAACCGCATCGAGCTGAAGGGCATCGACTTCAAGGAGGACGGCAACAT
CCTGGGGCACAAGCTGGAGTACAACTTCAACAGCCACAACGTCTATATCACCGCCGACAAGCAGAAGAAC
GGCATCAAGGCCAACTTCAAGATCCGCCACAACGTGGAGGACGGCGGCGTGCAGCTCGCCGACCACTACC
AGCAGAACACCCCCATCGGCGACGGCCCCGTGCTGCTGCCCGACAACCACTACCTGAGCTACCAGTCCAA
GCTGAGCAAAGACCCCAACGAGAAGCGCGATCACATGGTCCTGCTGGAGTTCGTGACCGCCGCCGGGATC
ACTGGAGGCAGTGGCGGTTCTTAAAGCGGCCGGGCTTTGTTGAATGGTCCAGCAGATTAAAATATGCTTA
GTTGTAGAACACAGAAAAAATGAGAAGGTTGATATACTTTTACTCATATTTACCCTGATTTAATGGCGGT
GATCCTTTTTAGATTCGTTTAATTCATAAACAAGGTACATCATATAGCAATAACAAATATGTAAACTATG
TAGAAAGACTTATCAAGTTTAGCCATCTTGGTCCTCATTCATGGGCATTTTATACTAACTTCATTTTTGC
CGAAATAAGAAAGGATGTAATCTTAACCTAAAATATGTAAGCAATTAAGGGTGCACGTAGTTACTTGCGA
ACAAATAGGAAAAGAAAGAAACAAGCACGGATACTGAATGACTGAGTGTATTACTACACGATTTATCTCA
ACGAATTTAAGTGTGGAGGACGATCGGCTGCACGTAGGAGTCAACGTTTTTTTACTGTGTTCATCACAAA
ACCATTAAGCTGAGTCATCCATATTGCAAACAATAAGGTAGCACCGCTTCCATCAAAACACTAGAACATA
CCGATGTTTTCACGGATTTATTGGAAACAAATAGCAGATGAGGGCGTTTTTACTTGTAATGAAGGCGAAT
GAGAAGGCAAGGCTTACAGGCTTGTTGTTTATGCCAAGCATCAATACTCGCTATGGACGAGCGCCATCAG
CGATAACAACAAAGTTTGCAAGTGCTTGCTTGGATATAAAAGGCTTGACGCTTAAGATAAATAGGGCCAT
ACTTGCTTGCTTTTACTATTTTTGTTCCTCATAAGCCTGATTGACTACGCTATTATAAACCCCTACATTA
TCCTATAATCAACTTCACTTGTGTAACGTTGAATGAGTTCAACTGAGTAATACTCGGTCGGAAATATACG
CTCCATCTGGCAGGAAACATAGGCTGCATTTATATCTTGCACAATTATGCCCTTCGTAGGTGTATGTTTT
CATGTTTTCCATTATGTCAATGTAGATGTATCTTTGGACAGGCAACTTTTGGATCAATAAAGCACAATTT
TTGAGCAATTTGAGATATCCAGTATTTGTACGGGAGTCCCAAGATTGTTTAGCCTAAAAGGTTGAGGACT
TGGATTATTCTTCCATCAAGCGCCTCCACCCCTCGCATCCTATTTCTTTTGAAGCATAGGGGACGAGACT
GTCTGTAATTTATGGCGAAGTATGACAAGAAAGATTCAAACTTTGTTTTACGTATGCCCCAATAAATTCT
ATGGTAGCACTACTAGAGACGTATTTTGGTTTTGTAATAATTTTCAAACTGCTCGCTATGATTTGTTACA
AGAAACAAACAAAAGACACGACCATAGGGTTCATGTTGGTGGTTGCGAAGCCACATCTTTAAAACATTAC
TGCAAATTCAGCAGGAGTGAGTAGCAAAATCGACAAAAACTAGAGTACGCAACATTCCCGGTCGTAAATT
TCTTATCGTGGCGCCAGAACATTCCCGTCCAATGATGAGAATGTCTCTAAAACAAATGCAGTCACAGAGA
TTTTCTGCGACTTCTCGAGTGAGAATGTTGCTTATTGGTGCTAGTGGCTTGAGATCTTCGTCAAGCAAAT
TGGAATGCCCCCAGATTCTCAAACAAGCACGGCAGAAACTGAAATACGGCCAAAATTATGAACCCTTTTG
TGGGATCTTTGTAGAAATAGGACCTCAGGATAGTATGATGAAGAATGTTGGCATGCAAGCTTGGCGTAAT
CATGGTCATAGCTGTTTCCTGTGTGAAATTGTTATCCGCTCACAATTCCACACAACATACGAGCCGGAAG
CATAAAGTGTAAAGCCTGGGGTGCCTAATGAGTGAGCTAACTCACATTAATTGCGTTGCGCTCACTGCCC
GCTTTCCAGTCGGGAAACCTGTCGTGCCAGCTGCATTAATGAATCGGCCAACGCGCGGGGAGAGGCGGTT
TGCGTATTGGGCGCTCTTCCGCTTCCTCGCTCACTGACTCGCTGCGCTCGGTCGTTCGGCTGCGGCGAGC
GGTATCAGCTCACTCAAAGGCGGTAATACGGTTATCCACAGAATCAGGGGATAACGCAGGAAAGAACATG
TGAGCAAAAGGCCAGCAAAAGGCCAGGAACCGTAAAAAGGCCGCGTTGCTGGCGTTTTTCCATAGGCTCC
GCCCCCCTGACGAGCATCACAAAAATCGACGCTCAAGTCAGAGGTGGCGAAACCCGACAGGACTATAAAG
ATACCAGGCGTTTCCCCCTGGAAGCTCCCTCGTGCGCTCTCCTGTTCCGACCCTGCCGCTTACCGGATAC
CTGTCCGCCTTTCTCCCTTCGGGAAGCGTGGCGCTTTCTCATAGCTCACGCTGTAGGTATCTCAGTTCGG
TGTAGGTCGTTCGCTCCAAGCTGGGCTGTGTGCACGAACCCCCCGTTCAGCCCGACCGCTGCGCCTTATC
CGGTAACTATCGTCTTGAGTCCAACCCGGTAAGACACGACTTATCGCCACTGGCAGCAGCCACTGGTAAC
AGGATTAGCAGAGCGAGGTATGTAGGCGGTGCTACAGAGTTCTTGAAGTGGTGGCCTAACTACGGCTACA
CTAGAAGAACAGTATTTGGTATCTGCGCTCTGCTGAAGCCAGTTACCTTCGGAAAAAGAGTTGGTAGCTC
TTGATCCGGCAAACAAACCACCGCTGGTAGCGGTGGTTTTTTTGTTTGCAAGCAGCAGATTACGCGCAGA
AAAAAAGGATCTCAAGAAGATCCTTTGATCTTTTCTACGGGGTCTGACGCTCAGTGGAACGAAAACTCAC
GTTAAGGGATTTTGGTCATGAGATTATCAAAAAGGATCTTCACCTAGATCCTTTTAAATTAAAAATGAAG
TTTTAAATCAATCTAAAGTATATATGAGTAAACTTGGTCTGACAGTTACCAATGCTTAATCAGTGAGGCA
CCTATCTCAGCGATCTGTCTATTTCGTTCATCCATAGTTGCCTGACTCCCCGTCGTGTAGATAACTACGA
TACGGGAGGGCTTACCATCTGGCCCCAGTGCTGCAATGATACCGCGAGACCCACGCTCACCGGCTCCAGA
TTTATCAGCAATAAACCAGCCAGCCGGAAGGGCCGAGCGCAGAAGTGGTCCTGCAACTTTATCCGCCTCC
ATCCAGTCTATTAATTGTTGCCGGGAAGCTAGAGTAAGTAGTTCGCCAGTTAATAGTTTGCGCAACGTTG
TTGCCATTGCTACAGGCATCGTGGTGTCACGCTCGTCGTTTGGTATGGCTTCATTCAGCTCCGGTTCCCA
ACGATCAAGGCGAGTTACATGATCCCCCATGTTGTGCAAAAAAGCGGTTAGCTCCTTCGGTCCTCCGATC
GTTGTCAGAAGTAAGTTGGCCGCAGTGTTATCACTCATGGTTATGGCAGCACTGCATAATTCTCTTACTG
TCATGCCATCCGTAAGATGCTTTTCTGTGACTGGTGAGTACTCAACCAAGTCATTCTGAGAATAGTGTAT
GCGGCGACCGAGTTGCTCTTGCCCGGCGTCAATACGGGATAATACCGCGCCACATAGCAGAACTTTAAAA
GTGCTCATCATTGGAAAACGTTCTTCGGGGCGAAAACTCTCAAGGATCTTACCGCTGTTGAGATCCAGTT
CGATGTAACCCACTCGTGCACCCAACTGATCTTCAGCATCTTTTACTTTCACCAGCGTTTCTGGGTGAGC
AAAAACAGGAAGGCAAAATGCCGCAAAAAAGGGAATAAGGGCGACACGGAAATGTTGAATACTCATACTC
TTCCTTTTTCAATATTATTGAAGCATTTATCAGGGTTATTGTCTCATGAGCGGATACATATTTGAATGTA
TTTAGAAAAATAAACAAATAGGGGTTCCGCGCACATTTCCCCGAAAAGTGCCACCTAGCTTTTTCTTTCC
AATTTTTTTTTTTTCGTCATTATAAAAATCATTACGACCGAGATTCCCGGGTAATAACTGATATAATTAA
ATTGAAGCTCTAATTTGTGAGTTTAGCTGGCCGCATCTTCTCAAATATGCTTCCCAGCCTGCTTTTCTGT
AACGTTCACCCTCTACCTTAGCATCCCTTCCCTTTGCAAATAGTCCTCTTCCAACAATAATAATGTCAGA
TCCTGTAGAGACCACATCATCCACGGTTCTATACTGTTGACCCAATGCGTCTCCCTTGTCATCTAAACCC
ACACCGGGTGTCATAATCAACCAATCGTAACCTTCATCTCTTCCACCCATGTCTCTTTGAGCAATAAAGC
CGATAACAAAATCTTTGTCGCTCTTCGCAATGTCAACAGTACCCTTAGTATATTCTCCAGTAGATAGGGA
GCCCTTGCATGACAATTCTGCTAACATCAAAAGGCCTCTAGGTTCCTTTGTTACTTCTTCTGCCGCCTGC
TTCAAACCGCTAACAATACCTGGGCCCACCACACCGTGTGCATTCGTAATGTCTGCCCATTCTGCTATTC
TGTATACACCCGCAGAGTACTGCAATTTGACTGTATTACCAATGTCAGCAAATTTTCTGTCTTCGAAGAG
TAAAAAATTGTACTTGGCGGATAATGCCTTTAGCGGCTTAACTGTGCCCTCCATGGAAAAATCAGTCAAG
ATATCCACATGTGTTTTTAGTAAACAAATTTTGGGACCTAATGCTTCAACTAACTCCAGTAATTCCTTGG
TGGTACGAACATCCAATGAAGCACACAAGTTTGTTTGCTTTTCGTGCATGATATTAAATAGCTTGGCAGC
AACAGGACTAGGATGAGTAGCAGCACGTTCCTTATATGTAGCTTTCGACATGATTTATCTTCGTTTCCTG
CAGGTTTTTGTTCTGTGCAGTTGGGTTAAGAATACTGGGCAATTTCATGTTTCTTCAACACTACATATGC
GTATATATACCAATCTAAGTCTGTGCTCCTTCCTTCGTTCTTCCTTCTGTTCGGAGATTACCGAATCAAA
AAAATTTCAAGGAAACCGAAATCAAAAAAAAGAATAAAAAAAAAATGATGAATTGAAAAGCTCTAAGAAA
CCATTATTATCATGACATTAACCTATAAAAATAGGCGTATCACGAGGCCCTTTCGTC
Features (pLannotate 1.2.2; 15 found; start..end, strand, type, name):
    137..236     +  misc_feature   bom (fragment): basis of mobility region from pBR322
    242..399     -  CDS            lacZα (fragment): LacZα fragment of β-galactosidase; lacZ fragment
    397..978     +  CDS            SEC7 (fragment): SEC7_YEAST - Experimental evidence at protein level: Swiss-Prot protein existence level 1. May play a role in vesicular budding and traffic between compartments of the Golgi apparatus. From Saccharomyces cerevisiae (strain ATCC 204508 / S288c) (Baker's yeast).
    994..1701    +  CDS            msGFP2: photostable monomeric superfolder GFP (Valbuena et al., 2020)
   3182..3346    +  CDS            YD169_YEAST: Protein predicted: Swiss-Prot protein existence level 4. From Saccharomyces cerevisiae (strain ATCC 204508 / S288c) (Baker's yeast).
   3459..3475    -  protein_bind   lac operator: The lac repressor binds to the lac operator to inhibit transcription in E. coli. This inhibition can be relieved by adding lactose or isopropyl-β-D-thiogalactopyranoside (IPTG). lac repressor encoded by lacI
   3483..3513    -  promoter       lac promoter: promoter for the E. coli lac operon
   3528..3549    -  protein_bind   CAP binding site: CAP binding activates transcription in the presence of cAMP. E. coli catabolite activator protein
   3562..3654    -  CDS            lacI (fragment): lac repressor; lacI; The lac repressor binds to the lac operator to inhibit transcription in E. coli. This inhibition can be relieved by adding lactose or isopropyl-β-D-thiogalactopyranoside (IPTG).
   3837..4425    -  rep_origin     ori: high-copy-number ColE1/pMB1/pBR322/pUC origin of replication
   4596..5456    -  CDS            AmpR: β-lactamase; bla; confers resistance to ampicillin, carbenicillin, and related antibiotics
   5457..5561    -  promoter       AmpR promoter: bla
   5690..6491    -  CDS            URA3 (fragment): orotidine-5'-phosphate decarboxylase, required for uracil biosynthesis; S. cerevisiae URA3; yeast auxotrophic marker, counterselectable with 5-fluoroorotic acid (5-FOA)
   6492..6707    -  promoter       URA3 promoter: S. cerevisiae URA3
   6777..35      +  CDS            rop (fragment) (across the origin): Rop protein, which maintains plasmids at low copy number; rop
