[The description below was written by a language model from this plasmid's Addgene catalogue record and pLannotate feature annotations shown in this document.]
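Description:
pUSE-URA3-Sec7-msYFP2 is a yeast integrating plasmid of 6,777 nt built on the pUSE-URA3 backbone and designed for gene replacement at the Saccharomyces cerevisiae SEC7 locus (YDR170C), so that the endogenous Sec7 protein becomes fused to the fluorescent protein msYFP2. It is propagated in E. coli through a high-copy ColE1/pUC-type origin with ampicillin selection (AmpR under its own bla promoter). The backbone also carries pUC-style remnants such as lacZα, lac promoter/operator, CAP site and fragments of lacI, rop and bom. No yeast replication origin or centromere is annotated, consistent with a plasmid that must integrate into the genome to be maintained. Yeast selection relies on URA3 with its native promoter, an auxotrophic marker that can also be counterselected with 5-FOA.

The payload does not contain the full SEC7 gene. The feature table shows only a roughly 580 bp fragment of the SEC7 coding sequence, followed shortly by a fluorescent protein open reading frame. The annotation tool labels that frame as msGFP2, a photostable monomeric superfolder GFP. This most likely reflects the close sequence similarity of the yellow variant named in the catalogue entry. Further downstream, after an unannotated stretch, lies a sequence matching the predicted yeast protein YD169, presumably from the chromosomal region neighbouring SEC7, which would provide additional homology for recombination. No separate promoter for the fusion is annotated, in keeping with expression from the native SEC7 locus after integration. The record does not describe the integration or pop-out steps in detail. Sec7 functions in Golgi vesicular traffic, so the tagged strain would suit live-cell fluorescence imaging of the protein.
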