Addgene plasmid #218969: pUSE-URA3-Sec7-msYFP2
Purpose: Gene replacement plasmid to label S. cerevisiae Sec7 with msYFP2
Depositing lab: Benjamin Glick. Depositing organization: University of Chicago.
Backbone
  Vector backbone: pUSE-URA3
  Vector type: Yeast Expression
  Selectable markers: URA3
Growth in bacteria
  Bacterial resistance: Ampicillin, 100 μg/mL
  Growth temperature: 37°C
  Growth strain: DH5alpha
  Copy number: Unknown
Gene/Insert
  Gene/Insert name: SEC7-msYFP2
  Species: S. cerevisiae (budding yeast)
  Entrez Gene: SEC7 (a.k.a. YDR170C)
  Tag / fusion protein: msYFP2
Terms and licenses: Academic/Nonprofit Terms; Industry Terms: Not Available to Industry
How to cite: pUSE-URA3-Sec7-msYFP2 was a gift from Benjamin Glick (Addgene plasmid # 218969 ; http://n2t.net/addgene:218969 ; RRID:Addgene_218969)
